>Addgene plasmid #222894 | L2373-FRB-GPA-20-114 | addgene full sequence | sequence record 440207 | Addgene NGS Result
CCTCGACTGTGCCTTCTAGTTGCCAGCCATCTGTTGTTTGCCCCTCCCCCGTGCCTTCCTTGACCCTGGA
AGGTGCCACTCCCACTGTCCTTTCCTAATAAAATGAGGAAATTGCATCGCATTGTCTGAGTAGGTGTCAT
TCTATTCTGGGGGGTGGGGTGGGGCAGGACAGCAAGGGGGAGGATTGGGAAGACAATAGCAGGCATGCTG
GGGATGCGGTGGGCTCTATGGCTTCTGAGGCGGAAAGAACCAGCTGGGGCTCTAGGGGGTATCCCC
[124 nt withheld, positions 277-400]
C
[91 nt withheld, positions 402-492]
A
[49 nt withheld, positions 494-542]
CCTTTGACGTTGGAGTCCACGTTCTTT
[37 nt withheld, positions 570-606]
ACCCTATCTCGGTCTATTCTTTTGATTTATAAGGGATTTTGCCGATTTCGGCCTATTGGTTAAAAAATGA
GCTGATTTAACAAAAATTTAACGCGAATTAATTCTGTGGAATGTGTGTCAGTTAGGGTGTGGAAAGTCCC
CAGGCTCCCCAGCAGGCAGAAGTATGCAAAGCATGCATCTCAATTAGTCAGCAACCAGGTGTGGAAAGTC
CCCAGGCTCCCCAGCAGGCAGAAGTATGCAAAGCATGCATCTCAATTAGTCAGCAACCATAGTCCCGCCC
CTAACTCCGCCCATCCCGCCCCTAACTCCGCCCAGTTCCGCCCATTCTCCGCCCCATGGCTGACTAATTT
TTTTTATTTATGCAGAGGCCGAGGCCGCCTCTGCCTCTGAGCTATTCCAGAAGTAGTGAGGAGGCTTTTT
TGGAGGCCTAGGCTTTTGCAAAAAGCTCCCGGGAGCTTGTATATCCATTTTCGGATCTGATCAGCACGTG
ATGAAAAAGCCTGAACTCACCGCGACGTCTGTCGAGAAGTTTCTGATCGAAAAGTTCGACAGCGTCTCCG
ACCTGATGCAGCTCTCGGAGGGCGAAGAATCTCGTGCTTTCAGCTTCGATGTAGGAGGGCGTGGATATGT
CCTGCGGGTAAATAGCTGCGCCGATGGTTTCTACAAAGATCGTTATGTTTATCGGCACTTTGCATCGGCC
GCGCTCCCGATTCCGGAAGTGCTTGACATTGGGGAATTCAGCGAGAGCCTGACCTATTGCATCTCCCGCC
GTGCACAGGGTGTCACGTTGCAAGACCTGCCTGAAACCGAACTGCCCGCTGTTCTGCAGCCGGTCGCGGA
GGCCATGGATGCGATCGCTGCGGCCGATCTTAGCCAGACGAGCGGGTTCGGCCCATTCGGACCGCAAGGA
ATCGGTCAATACACTACATGGCGTGATTTCATATGCGCGATTGCTGATCCCCATGTGTATCACTGGCAAA
CTGTGATGGACGACACCGTCAGTGCGTCCGTCGCGCAGGCTCTCGATGAGCTGATGCTTTGGGCCGAGGA
CTGCCCCGAAGTCCGGCACCTCGTGCACGCGGATTTCGGCTCCAACAATGTCCTGACGGACAATGGCCGC
ATAACAGCGGTCATTGACTGGAGCGAGGCGATGTTCGGGGATTCCCAATACGAGGTCGCCAACATCTTCT
TCTGGAGGCCGTGGTTGGCTTGTATGGAGCAGCAGACGCGCTACTTCGAGCGGAGGCATCCGGAGCTTGC
AGGATCGCCGCGGCTCCGGGCGTATATGCTCCGCATTGGTCTTGACCAACTCTATCAGAGCTTGGTTGAC
GGCAATTTCGATGATGCAGCTTGGGCGCAGGGTCGATGCGACGCAATCGTCCGATCCGGAGCCGGGACTG
TCGGGCGTACACAAATCGCCCGCAGAAGCGCGGCCGTCTGGACCGATGGCTGTGTAGAAGTACTCGCCGA
TAGTGGAAACCGACGCCCCAGCACTCGTCCGAGGGCAAAGGAATAGCACGTGCTACGAGATTTCGATTCC
ACCGCCGCCTTCTATGAAAGGTTGGGCTTCGGAATCGTTTTCCGGGACGCCGGCTGGATGATCCTCCAGC
GCGGGGATCTCATGCTGGAGTTCTTCGCCCACCCCAACTTGTTTATTGCAGCTTATAATGGTTACAAATA
AAGCAATAGCATCACAAATTTCACAAATAAAGCATTTTTTTCACTGCATTCTAGTTGTGGTTTGTCCAAA
CTCATCAATGTATCTTATCATGTCTGTATACCGTCGACCTCTAGCTAGAGCTTGGCGTAATCATGGTCAT
AGCTGTTTCCTGTGTGAAATTGTTATCCGCTCACAATTCCACACAACATACGAGCCGGAAGCATAAAGTG
TAAAGCCTGGGGTGCCTAATGAGTGAGCTAACTCACATTAATTGCGTTGCGCTCACTGCCCGCTTTCCAG
TCGGGAAACCTGTCGTGCCAGCTGCATTAATGAATCGGCCAACGCGCGGGGAGAGGCGGTTTGCGTATTG
GGCGCTCTTCCGCTTCCTCGCTCACTGACTCGCTGCGCTCGGTCGTTCGGCTGCGGCGAGCGGTATCAGC
TCACTCAAAGGCGGTAATACGGTTATCCACAGAATCAGGGGATAACGCAGGAAAGAACATGTGAGCAAAA
GGCCAGCAAAAGGCCAGGAACCGTAAAAAGGCCGCGTTGCTGGCGTTTTTCCATAGGCTCCGCCCCCCTG
ACGAGCATCACAAAAATCGACGCTCAAGTCAGAGGTGGCGAAACCCGACAGGACTATAAAGATACCAGGC
GTTTCCCCCTGGAAGCTCCCTCGTGCGCTCTCCTGTTCCGACCCTGCCGCTTACCGGATACCTGTCCGCC
TTTCTCCCTTCGGGAAGCGTGGCGCTTTCTCATAGCTCACGCTGTAGGTATCTCAGTTCGGTGTAGGTCG
TTCGCTCCAAGCTGGGCTGTGTGCACGAACCCCCCGTTCAGCCCGACCGCTGCGCCTTATCCGGTAACTA
TCGTCTTGAGTCCAACCCGGTAAGACACGACTTATCGCCACTGGCAGCAGCCACTGGTAACAGGATTAGC
AGAGCGAGGTATGTAGGCGGTGCTACAGAGTTCTTGAAGTGGTGGCCTAACTACGGCTACACTAGAAGAA
CAGTATTTGGTATCTGCGCTCTGCTGAAGCCAGTTACCTTCGGAAAAAGAGTTGGTAGCTCTTGATCCGG
CAAACAAACCACCGCTGGTAGCGGTGGTTTTTTTGTTTGCAAGCAGCAGATTACGCGCAGAAAAAAAGGA
TCTCAAGAAGATCCTTTGATCTTTTCTACGGGGTCTGACGCTCAGTGGAACGAAAACTCACGTTAAGGGA
TTTTGGTCATGAGATTATCAAAAAGGATCTTCACCTAGATCCTTTTAAATTAAAAATGAAGTTTTAAATC
AATCTAAAGTATATATGAGTAAACTTGGTCTGACAGTTACCAATGCTTAATCAGTGAGGCACCTATCTCA
GCGATCTGTCTATTTCGTTCATCCATAGTTGCCTGACTCCCCGTCGTGTAGATAACTACGATACGGGAGG
GCTTACCATCTGGCCCCAGTGCTGCAATGATACCGCGAGACCCACGCTCACCGGCTCCAGATTTATCAGC
AATAAACCAGCCAGCCGGAAGGGCCGAGCGCAGAAGTGGTCCTGCAACTTTATCCGCCTCCATCCAGTCT
ATTAATTGTTGCCGGGAAGCTAGAGTAAGTAGTTCGCCAGTTAATAGTTTGCGCAACGTTGTTGCCATTG
CTACAGGCATCGTGGTGTCACGCTCGTCGTTTGGTATGGCTTCATTCAGCTCCGGTTCCCAACGATCAAG
GCGAGTTACATGATCCCCCATGTTGTGCAAAAAAGCGGTTAGCTCCTTCGGTCCTCCGATCGTTGTCAGA
AGTAAGTTGGCCGCAGTGTTATCACTCATGGTTATGGCAGCACTGCATAATTCTCTTACTGTCATGCCAT
CCGTAAGATGCTTTTCTGTGACTGGTGAGTACTCAACCAAGTCATTCTGAGAATAGTGTATGCGGCGACC
GAGTTGCTCTTGCCCGGCGTCAATACGGGATAATACCGCGCCACATAGCAGAACTTTAAAAGTGCTCATC
ATTGGAAAACGTTCTTCGGGGCGAAAACTCTCAAGGATCTTACCGCTGTTGAGATCCAGTTCGATGTAAC
CCACTCGTGCACCCAACTGATCTTCAGCATCTTTTACTTTCACCAGCGTTTCTGGGTGAGCAAAAACAGG
AAGGCAAAATGCCGCAAAAAAGGGAATAAGGGCGACACGGAAATGTTGAATACTCATACTCTTCCTTTTT
CAATATTATTGAAGCATTTATCAGGGTTATTGTCTCATGAGCGGATACATATTTGAATGTATTTAGAAAA
ATAAACAAATAGGGGTTCCGCGCACATTTCCCCGAAAAGTGCCACCTGACGTCGACGGATCGGGAGATCT
CCCGATCCCCTATGGTGCACTCTCAGTACAATCTGCTCTGATGCCGCATAGTTAAGCCAGTATCTGCTCC
CTGCTTGTGTGTTGGAGGTCGCTGAGTAGTGCGCGAGCAAAATTTAAGCTACAACAAGGCAAGGCTTGAC
CGACAATTGCATGAAGAATCTGCTTAGGGTTAGGCGTTTTGCGCTGCTTCGCGATGTACGGGCCAGATAT
ACGCGTTGACATTGATTATTGACTAGTTATTAATAGTAATCAATTACGGGGTCATTAGTTCATAGCCCAT
ATATGGAGTTCCGCGTTACATAACTTACGGTAAATGGCCCGCCTGGCTGACCGCCCAACGACCCCCGCCC
ATTGACGTCAATAATGACGTATGTTCCCATAGTAACGCCAATAGGGACTTTCCATTGACGTCAATGGGTG
GAGTATTTACGGTAAACTGCCCACTTGGCAGTACATCAAGTGTATCATATGCCAAGTACGCCCCCTATTG
ACGTCAATGACGGTAAATGGCCCGCCTGGCATTATGCCCAGTACATGACCTTATGGGACTTTCCTACTTG
GCAGTACATCTACGTATTAGTCATCGCTATTACCATGGTGATGCGGTTTTGGCAGTACATCAATGGGCGT
GGATAGCGGTTTGACTCACGGGGATTTCCAAGTCTCCACCCCATTGACGTCAATGGGAGTTTGTTTTGGC
ACCAAAATCAACGGGACTTTCCAAAATGTCGTAACAACTCCGCCCCATTGACGCAAATGGGCGGTAGGCG
TGTACGGTGGGAGGTCTATATAAGCAGAGCTCTCTGGCTAACTAGAGAACCCACTGCTTACTGGCTTATC
GAAATTAATACGACTCACTATAGGGAGACCCAAGCTGGCTAGCGTTTAAACTTAAGCTTGGTACCATGTA
TGGAAAAATAATCTTTGTATTACTATTGTCAGAAATTGTGAGCATATCAGCAGAGCAGAAACTCATCTCA
GAAGAGGATCTGGGCGCGCCTATGCTCGAGATGTGGCATGAAGGCCTGGAAGAGGCATCTCGTTTGTACT
TTGGGGAAAGGAACGTGAAAGGCATGTTTGAGGTGCTGGAGCCCTTGCATGCTATGATGGAACGGGGCCC
CCAGACTCTGAAGGAAACATCCTTTAATCAGGCCTATGGTCGAGATTTAATGGAGGCCCAAGAGTGGTGC
AGGAAGTACATGAAATCAGGGAATGTCAAGGACCTCCTCCAAGCCTGGGACCTCTATTATCATGTGTTCC
GACGAATCTCAAAGACTAGAACCGGTTTAAGTACCACTGAGGTGGCAATGCACACTTCAACCTCTTCTTC
AGTCACAAAGAGTTACATCTCATCACAGACAAATGATACGCACAAACGGGACACATATGCAGCCACTCCT
AGAGCTCATGAAGTTTCAGAAATTTCTGTTAGAACTGTTTACCCTCCAGAAGAGGAAACCGGAGAAAGGG
TACAACTTGCCCATCATTTCTCTGAACCAGAGATAACACTCATTATTTTTGGGGTGATGGCTGGTGTTAT
TGGAACGATCCTCTTAATTTCTTACGGTATTCGCCGACTGATAAAGAAAAGCCCATCTGATGTAAAACCT
CTCCCCTCACCTGACACAGACGTGCCTTTAAGTTCTGTTGAAATAGAAAATCCAGAGACAAGTGATCAAT
TAATTAAGGGGGGGTCTGGAGGCAGTGGTGGGTCTGGTGGTGGTTCTGGGGGGAGTGGGGGTTCAGGCGT
GACCGGCTACCGGCTGTTCGAGGAGATTCTGTAAGCGGCCGCTCGAGTCTAGAGGGCCCGTTTAAACCCG
CTGATCAG
Features (pLannotate 1.2.2; 22 found; start..end, strand, type, name):
      7..231     +  polyA_signal   bGH poly(A) signal: bovine growth hormone polyadenylation signal
    235..256     +  promoter       SV40 promoter (fragment): SV40 enhancer and early promoter
    277..705     +  rep_origin     f1 ori (sequence partly withheld): f1 bacteriophage origin of replication; arrow indicates direction of (+) strand synthesis
    719..1048    +  promoter       SV40 promoter: SV40 enhancer and early promoter
   1097..2122    +  CDS            HygR: aminoglycoside phosphotransferase from E. coli; aph(4)-Ia; confers resistance to hygromycin
   2132..2257    +  CDS            ble (fragment): BLE_KLEPN - Experimental evidence at protein level: Swiss-Prot protein existence level 1. Binding protein with a strong affinity to the bleomycin family of antibiotics. Binds to CL990; an antimitotic-antibiotic compound. From Klebsiella pneumoniae.
   2252..2373    +  polyA_signal   SV40 poly(A) signal: SV40 polyadenylation signal
   2446..2462    -  protein_bind   lac operator: The lac repressor binds to the lac operator to inhibit transcription in E. coli. This inhibition can be relieved by adding lactose or isopropyl-β-D-thiogalactopyranoside (IPTG). lac repressor encoded by lacI
   2470..2500    -  promoter       lac promoter: promoter for the E. coli lac operon
   2515..2536    -  protein_bind   CAP binding site: CAP binding activates transcription in the presence of cAMP. E. coli catabolite activator protein
   2549..2641    -  CDS            lacI (fragment): lac repressor; lacI; The lac repressor binds to the lac operator to inhibit transcription in E. coli. This inhibition can be relieved by adding lactose or isopropyl-β-D-thiogalactopyranoside (IPTG).
   2824..3412    -  rep_origin     ori: high-copy-number ColE1/pMB1/pBR322/pUC origin of replication
   3583..4443    -  CDS            AmpR: β-lactamase; bla; confers resistance to ampicillin, carbenicillin, and related antibiotics
   4444..4548    -  promoter       AmpR promoter: bla
   4607..4659    -  misc_feature   bom (fragment): basis of mobility region from pBR322
   4814..5193    +  enhancer       CMV enhancer: human cytomegalovirus immediate early enhancer
   5194..5397    +  promoter       CMV promoter: human cytomegalovirus (CMV) immediate early promoter
   5393..5426    +  LTR            5' LTR (truncated) (fragment): truncated 5' long terminal repeat (LTR) from HIV-1
   5442..5460    +  promoter       T7 promoter: promoter for bacteriophage T7 RNA polymerase
   5502..5558    +  CDS            GYPB (fragment): GLPB_PANTR - Also known as GPB. Experimental evidence at transcript level: Swiss-Prot protein existence level 2. This protein is a minor sialoglycoprotein in erythrocyte membranes. From Pan troglodytes (Chimpanzee).
   5604..5870    +  CDS            FRB*: T2098L mutant of FKBP-rapamycin binding domain of human FRAP binds synthetic ligands such as AP21967
   5886..6275    +  CDS            GYPA (fragment): GLPA_HUMAN - Also known as GPA. Experimental evidence at protein level: Swiss-Prot protein existence level 1. Glycophorin A is the major intrinsic membrane protein of the erythrocyte. The N-terminal glycosylated segment, which lies outside the erythrocyte membrane, has MN blood group receptors. Appears to be important for the function of SLC4A1 and is required for high activity of SLC4A1. May be involved in translocation of SLC4A1 to the plasma membrane. Is a receptor for influenza virus. Is a receptor for Plasmodium falciparum erythrocyte-binding antigen 175 (EBA-175); binding of EBA-175 is d
