[The description below was written by a language model from this plasmid's Addgene catalogue record and pLannotate feature annotations shown in this document.]
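Description:
L2373-FRB-GPA-20-114 is a mammalian expression plasmid built on a modified pcDNA3.1(+) backbone, encoding one chain of a two-part, membrane-anchored rapamycin biosensor. It is maintained in E. coli through a high-copy ColE1/pUC-type origin with ampicillin selection (AmpR, β-lactamase), and it also carries an f1 phage origin. For selection in mammalian cells, an SV40 early promoter drives a hygromycin resistance gene terminated by an SV40 polyadenylation signal. Small annotated fragments such as ble, lacI, bom and a truncated HIV-1 LTR appear to be backbone remnants or short similarity matches rather than functional parts.

The payload is an 882 bp insert cloned between KpnI and NotI, expressed from the CMV enhancer/promoter and terminated by the bGH polyadenylation signal; a T7 promoter lies just upstream of the coding region. According to the record, the fusion consists of an N-terminal Myc tag, the FRB rapamycin-binding domain as the ectodomain, human glycophorin A (GPA, the major erythrocyte membrane sialoglycoprotein) as the transmembrane scaffold, a 20-residue glycine-serine linker, and the split NanoLuc luciferase fragment 114. The feature table picks up a short glycophorin-like segment at the start of the reading frame (possibly a leader sequence, though this is not stated), an FRB segment that the annotation tool labels as the T2098L variant, and the GYPA segment. The Myc tag, linker and NanoLuc fragment are not annotated.

Signalling presumably works by rapamycin-induced dimerisation with a partner chain carrying the complementary binding domain and luciferase fragment, which reconstitutes NanoLuc and yields luminescence. The partner chain is not described in this record. The construct comes from work on building synthetic biosensors from red blood cell proteins.
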