Addgene plasmid #222894: L2373-FRB-GPA-20-114
Purpose: Biosensor chain detecting rapamycin and responding with split Nanoluciferase reconstitution. FRB ectodomain, human Glycophorin A (GPA) scaffold, 20 GS linker, split Nanoluciferase fragment 114.
Depositing lab: Joshua Leonard. Depositing organization: Northwestern University. Publication: Building Synthetic Biosensors Using Red Blood Cell Proteins. Dolberg TB, Gunnels TF, Ling T, Sarnese KA, Crispino JD, Leonard JN. ACS Synth Biol. 2024 Apr 19;13(4):1273-1289. doi: 10.1021/acssynbio.3c00754. Epub 2024 Mar 27. PubMed 38536408.
Backbone
  Vector backbone: Modified pcDNA3.1(+)
  Backbone manufacturer: Thermo Fisher
  Backbone size w/o insert (bp): 5370
  Vector type: Mammalian Expression
  Selectable markers: Hygromycin
Growth in bacteria
  Bacterial resistance: Ampicillin, 100 μg/mL
  Growth temperature: 37°C
  Growth strain: DH5alpha
  Copy number: High Copy
Gene/Insert
  Gene/Insert name: FRB-GPA-20GS-NanoLuc114
  Species: H. sapiens (human), Synthetic
  Insert size (bp): 882
  Promoter: CMV
  Tag / fusion protein: Myc (N terminal on insert)
  Cloning method: Restriction Enzyme; 5′ cloning site KpnI (not destroyed); 3′ cloning site NotI (not destroyed)
Terms and licenses: Academic/Nonprofit Terms; Industry Terms: Not Available to Industry
Depositor comments: Please visit https://doi.org/10.1101/2023.12.16.571988 for bioRxiv preprint.
How to cite: L2373-FRB-GPA-20-114 was a gift from Joshua Leonard (Addgene plasmid # 222894 ; http://n2t.net/addgene:222894 ; RRID:Addgene_222894)
